>Addgene plasmid #33376 | EcPhnD90.L1∆∆AD.L297RL301R.pRSET | depositor full sequence | sequence record 39892 | EcPhnD90.L1∆∆AD.L297RL301R.pRSET sequence 4456 bps
GATCTCGATCCCGCGAAATTAATACGACTCACTATAGGGAGACCACAACGGTTTCCCTCTAGAAATAATT
TTGTTTAACTTTAAGAAGGAGATATACATATGCATCATCACCACCACCATGGATCCGAAGAACAAGAAAA
AGCTCTGAACTTCGGTATCATCTCCACTGAAAGCCAACAGAACCTGAAGCCGCAGTGGACCCCGTTCCTG
CAGGATATGGAGAAGAAACTGGGCGTTAAAGTCAACGCTTTCTTCGCTCCGGACTACGCAGGCATCATCC
AGGGTATGCGTTTCAACAAAGTCGATATCGCCTGGTACGGCAATCTGTCTGCAATGGAAGCGGTCGATCG
TGCCAACGGTCAGGTGTTCGCGCAGACGGTTGCAGCGGACGCGGACAACGTCTATATCATGGCCGACAAG
CAGAGGAACGGCATCAAGGCGAACTTCAAGATCCGCCACAACATCGAGGACGGCGGCGTGCAGCTCGCCT
ACCACTACCAGCAGAACACCCCCATCGGCGACGGCCCCGTGCTGCTGCCCGACAACCACTACCTGAGCAC
CCAGTCCAAACTTTCGAAAGACCCCAACGAGAAGCGCGATCACATGGTCCTGCTGGAGTTCGTGACCGCC
GCCGGGATCACTCTCGGCATGGACGAGCTGTACAAGGGCGGTACCGGAGGGAGCATGGTGAGCAAGGGCG
AGGAGCTGTTCACCGGGGTGGTGCCCATCCTGGTCGAGCTGGACGGCGACGTAAACGGCCACAAGTTCAG
CGTGTCCGGCGAGGGCGAGGGCGATGCCACCTACGGCAAGCTGACCCTGAAGTTCATCTGCACCACCGGC
AAGCTGCCCGTGCCCTGGCCCACCCTCGTGACCACCCTGACCTACGGCGTGCAGTGCTTCAGCCGCTACC
CCGACCACATGAAGCAGCACGACTTCTTCAAGTCCGCCATGCCCGAAGGCTACATCCAGGAGCGCACCAT
CTTCTTCAAGGACGACGGCAACTACAAGACCCGCGCCGAGGTGAAGTTCGAGGGCGACACCCTGGTGAAC
CGCATCGAGCTGAAGGGCATCGACTTCAAGGAGGACGGCAACATCCTGGGGCACAAGCTGGAGTACAACT
TTAACCCGGGCTATTGGTCCGTGCTGATCGTTAACAAAGACAGCCCGATTAACAATCTGAACGACCTGCT
GGCAAAACGCAAGGACCTGACCTTCGGCAACGGTGATCCTAACTCCACGTCTGGCTTCCTGGTGCCAGGT
TACTACGTCTTCGCCAAAAACAACATCTCCGCCTCTGACTTCAAACGTACCGTAAACGCAGGTCACGAAA
CCAACGCTCTGGCTGTTGCTAACAAGCAGGTGGACGTGGCGACTAATAACACGGAAAACCTGGACAAGCT
GAAAACCAGCGCTCCGGAAAAACTGAAAGAACTGAAAGTAATCTGGAAAAGCCCGCTGATCCCGGGTGAC
CCTATCGTATGGCGTAAAAACCTGTCCGAAACCACTAAAGACAAAATTTATGACTTTTTCATGAACTACG
GTAAAACCCCGGAAGAAAAGGCTGTGCTGGAACGTCTGGGCTGGGCTCCGTTCCGTGCTTCCAGCGACCT
GCAGCTGGTTCCAATCCGCCAGCTGGCTCTGTTCAAAGAAATGCAGTCTGTTAAAGATAACAAGGGTCTG
AACGAACAGGACAAGCTGGCTAAGACTACTGCGATCCAGGCACAGCTGGACGATCTGGATCGTAGGAATA
ATGCAAGGAGCGCAATGTCTTCCGTTAGCAAAGCGGTCCAGTAAGAATTCGAAGCTTGATCCGGCTGCTA
ACAAAGCCCGAAAGGAAGCTGAGTTGGCTGCTGCCACCGCTGAGCAATAACTAGCATAACCCCTTGGGGC
CTCTAAACGGGTCTTGAGGGGTTTTTTGCTGAAAGGAGGAACTATATCCGGATCTGGCGTAATAGCGAAG
AGGCCCGCACCGATCGCCCTTCCCAACAGTTGCGCAGCCTGAATGGCGAATGGG
[124 nt withheld, positions 2015-2138]
C
[91 nt withheld, positions 2140-2230]
A
[49 nt withheld, positions 2232-2280]
CCTTTGACGTTGGAGTCCACGTTCTTT
[37 nt withheld, positions 2308-2344]
ACCCTATCTCGGTCTATTCTTTTGATTTATAAGGGATTTTGCCGATTTCGGCCTATTGGTTAAAAAATGA
GCTGATTTAACAAAAATTTAACGCGAATTTTAACAAAATATTAACGCTTACAATTTAGGTGGCACTTTTC
GGGGAAATGTGCGCGGAACCCCTATTTGTTTATTTTTCTAAATACATTCAAATATGTATCCGCTCATGAG
ACAATAACCCTGATAAATGCTTCAATAATATTGAAAAAGGAAGAGTATGAGTATTCAACATTTCCGTGTC
GCCCTTATTCCCTTTTTTGCGGCATTTTGCCTTCCTGTTTTTGCTCACCCAGAAACGCTGGTGAAAGTAA
AAGATGCTGAAGATCAGTTGGGTGCACGAGTGGGTTACATCGAACTGGATCTCAACAGCGGTAAGATCCT
TGAGAGTTTTCGCCCCGAAGAACGTTTTCCAATGATGAGCACTTTTAAAGTTCTGCTATGTGGCGCGGTA
TTATCCCGTATTGACGCCGGGCAAGAGCAACTCGGTCGCCGCATACACTATTCTCAGAATGACTTGGTTG
AGTACTCACCAGTCACAGAAAAGCATCTTACGGATGGCATGACAGTAAGAGAATTATGCAGTGCTGCCAT
AACCATGAGTGATAACACTGCGGCCAACTTACTTCTGACAACGATCGGAGGACCGAAGGAGCTAACCGCT
TTTTTGCACAACATGGGGGATCATGTAACTCGCCTTGATCGTTGGGAACCGGAGCTGAATGAAGCCATAC
CAAACGACGAGCGTGACACCACGATGCCTGTAGCAATGGCAACAACGTTGCGCAAACTATTAACTGGCGA
ACTACTTACTCTAGCTTCCCGGCAACAATTAATAGACTGGATGGAGGCGGATAAAGTTGCAGGACCACTT
CTGCGCTCGGCCCTTCCGGCTGGCTGGTTTATTGCTGATAAATCTGGAGCCGGTGAGCGTGGGTCTCGCG
GTATCATTGCAGCACTGGGGCCAGATGGTAAGCCCTCCCGTATCGTAGTTATCTACACGACGGGGAGTCA
GGCAACTATGGATGAACGAAATAGACAGATCGCTGAGATAGGTGCCTCACTGATTAAGCATTGGTAACTG
TCAGACCAAGTTTACTCATATATACTTTAGATTGATTTAAAACTTCATTTTTAATTTAAAAGGATCTAGG
TGAAGATCCTTTTTGATAATCTCATGACCAAAATCCCTTAACGTGAGTTTTCGTTCCACTGAGCGTCAGA
CCCCGTAGAAAAGATCAAAGGATCTTCTTGAGATCCTTTTTTTCTGCGCGTAATCTGCTGCTTGCAAACA
AAAAAACCACCGCTACCAGCGGTGGTTTGTTTGCCGGATCAAGAGCTACCAACTCTTTTTCCGAAGGTAA
CTGGCTTCAGCAGAGCGCAGATACCAAATACTGTTCTTCTAGTGTAGCCGTAGTTAGGCCACCACTTCAA
GAACTCTGTAGCACCGCCTACATACCTCGCTCTGCTAATCCTGTTACCAGTGGCTGCTGCCAGTGGCGAT
AAGTCGTGTCTTACCGGGTTGGACTCAAGACGATAGTTACCGGATAAGGCGCAGCGGTCGGGCTGAACGG
GGGGTTCGTGCACACAGCCCAGCTTGGAGCGAACGACCTACACCGAACTGAGATACCTACAGCGTGAGCT
ATGAGAAAGCGCCACGCTTCCCGAAGGGAGAAAGGCGGACAGGTATCCGGTAAGCGGCAGGGTCGGAACA
GGAGAGCGCACGAGGGAGCTTCCAGGGGGAAACGCCTGGTATCTTTATAGTCCTGTCGGGTTTCGCCACC
TCTGACTTGAGCGTCGATTTTTGTGATGCTCGTCAGGGGGGCGGAGCCTATGGAAAAACGCCAGCAACGC
GGCCTTTTTACGGTTCCTGGCCTTTTGCTGGCCTTTTGCTCACATGTTCTTTCCTGCGTTATCCCCTGAT
TCTGTGGATAACCGTATTACCGCCTTTGAGTGAGCTGATACCGCTCGCCGCAGCCGAACGACCGAGCGCA
GCGAGTCAGTGAGCGAGGAAGCGGAAGAGCGCCCAATACGCAAACCGCCTCTCCCCGCGCGTTGGCCGAT
TCATTAATGCAG
Features (pLannotate 1.2.2; 12 found; start..end, strand, type, name):
     20..38      +  promoter       T7 promoter: promoter for bacteriophage T7 RNA polymerase
     70..92      +  RBS            RBS: efficient ribosome binding site from bacteriophage T7 gene 10 (Olins and Rangwala, 1989)
    394..1119    +  CDS            cEGFP: cEGFP is a basic (constitutively fluorescent) green fluorescent protein published in 2008, derived from Aequorea victoria.
   1179..1195    +  promoter       GAP promoter (fragment): promoter for Pichia pastoris glyceraldehyde-3-phosphate dehydrogenase
   1814..1863    +  CDS            SET1 (fragment): solubility-enhancement tag derived from T7 phage gene 10B
   1871..1918    +  terminator     T7 terminator: transcription terminator for bacteriophage T7 RNA polymerase
   1944..2010    +  CDS            lacZα (fragment): LacZα fragment of β-galactosidase; lacZ fragment
   2015..2443    +  rep_origin     f1 ori (sequence partly withheld): f1 bacteriophage origin of replication; arrow indicates direction of (+) strand synthesis
   2496..2600    +  promoter       AmpR promoter: bla
   2601..3461    +  CDS            AmpR: β-lactamase; bla; confers resistance to ampicillin, carbenicillin, and related antibiotics
   3632..4220    +  rep_origin     ori: high-copy-number ColE1/pMB1/pBR322/pUC origin of replication
   4403..4456    +  CDS            lacI (fragment): lac repressor; lacI; The lac repressor binds to the lac operator to inhibit transcription in E. coli. This inhibition can be relieved by adding lactose or isopropyl-β-D-thiogalactopyranoside (IPTG).
