[The description below was written by a language model from this plasmid's Addgene catalogue record and pLannotate feature annotations shown in this document.]
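Description:
EcPhnD90.L1∆∆AD.L297RL301R.pRSET is a bacterial expression plasmid built on the Invitrogen pRSET backbone that encodes a genetically encoded, single-wavelength fluorescent sensor for phosphonates. It is maintained in E. coli at high copy through a ColE1/pUC-type origin and selected with ampicillin via the β-lactamase gene and its own promoter. An f1 origin is also present, which allows production of single-stranded DNA and fits the depositor's note that the linker regions were altered by single-stranded template mutagenesis.

The roughly 1.7 kb insert, cloned between BamHI and EcoRI sites that remain intact, is a chimera of the E. coli periplasmic phosphonate-binding protein PhnD (from a synthetic coding sequence) and the circularly permuted GFP variant cpGFP146 taken from GCaMP2. The cpGFP replaces residues 89–90 of PhnD, so that the conformational change accompanying ligand binding is transmitted to the chromophore environment and read out as a change in fluorescence intensity. The catalogue lists an L297R substitution in PhnD, while the plasmid name also indicates L301R and a modified first linker (L1∆∆AD). The feature table annotates only the GFP-derived portion as a coding sequence, leaving the flanking PhnD segments unlabelled. Short hits to a Pichia GAP promoter, lacZα, lacI and a solubility tag are fragments and probably not functional elements.

Expression is driven by the T7 promoter with the phage gene 10 ribosome binding site and ends at the T7 terminator, so it requires a host supplying T7 RNA polymerase. A backbone-encoded N-terminal 6xHis tag permits metal-affinity purification. The construct is suited to producing purified sensor protein for in vitro characterisation and phosphonate detection.
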