Addgene plasmid #33376: EcPhnD90.L1∆∆AD.L297RL301R.pRSET
Purpose: a single-wavelength phosphonate sensor constructed from E. coli PhnD and cpGFP
Depositing lab: Loren Looger. Depositing organization: HHMI, Janelia Research Campus. Publication: Structure of the Escherichia coli Phosphonate Binding Protein PhnD and Rationally Optimized Phosphonate Biosensors. Alicea I, Marvin JS, Miklos AE, Ellington AD, Looger LL, Schreiter ER. J Mol Biol. 2011 Oct 12. 10.1016/j.jmb.2011.09.047 PubMed 22019591.
Backbone
  Vector backbone: pRSET
  Backbone manufacturer: Invitrogen
  Backbone size w/o insert (bp): 2900
  Vector type: Bacterial Expression
Growth in bacteria
  Bacterial resistance: Ampicillin, 100 μg/mL
  Growth temperature: 37°C
  Growth strain: DH5alpha
  Copy number: High Copy
Gene/Insert
  Gene/Insert name: phnD based Phosphonate Biosensor
  Species: E. coli
  Insert size (bp): 1668
  Mutation: cpGFP146 variant from GCaMP2 inserted in place of AA89-90 of phnD, L297R in phnD.
  Entrez Gene: phnD (a.k.a. B21_03937)
  Promoter: T7
  Tag / fusion protein: 6xHIS (N terminal on backbone)
  Cloning method: Restriction Enzyme; 5′ cloning site BamHI (not destroyed); 3′ cloning site EcoRI (not destroyed)
  Sequencing primers: 5′ T7 forward
Terms and licenses: Academic/Nonprofit Terms; Industry Terms: Not Available to Industry
Depositor comments: The EcPhnD-cpGFP insertion variants were constructed by overlap PCR using the synthetic EcPhnD sequence and the cpGFP146 variant from GCaMP2. Detailed sequences are provided in attached sheets. The linker regions were mutated by single-stranded template mutagenesis
How to cite: EcPhnD90.L1∆∆AD.L297RL301R.pRSET was a gift from Loren Looger (Addgene plasmid # 33376 ; http://n2t.net/addgene:33376 ; RRID:Addgene_33376)
