>Addgene plasmid #33376 | EcPhnD90.L1∆∆AD.L297RL301R.pRSET | addgene partial sequence | sequence record 42025 | T7 5'-TAATACGACTCACTATAGGG-3'
ATAATTTTGTTTAACTTTAAGAAGGAGATATACATATGCATCATCACCACCACCATGGATCCGAAGAACA
AGAAAAAGCTCTGAACTTCGGTATCATCTCCACTGAAAGCCAACAGAATCTGAAGCCGCAGTGGACCCCG
TTCCTGCAGGATATGGAGAAGAAACTGGGCGTTAAAGTCAACGCTTTCTTCGCTCCGGACTACGCAGGCA
TCATCCAGGGTATGCGTTTCAACAAAGTCGATATCGCCTGGTACGGCAATCTGTCTGCAATGGAAGCGGT
CGATCGTGCCAACGGTCAGGTGTTCGCGCAGACGGTTGCAGCGGACGCGGACAACGTCTATATCATGGCC
GACAAGCAGAAGAACGGCATCAAGGCGAACTTCAAGATCCGCCACAACATCGAGGACGGCGGCGTGCAGC
TCGCCTACCACTACCAGCAGAACACCCCCATCGGCGACGGCCCCGTGCTGCTGCCCGACAACCACTACCT
GAGCACCCAGTCCAAACTTTCGAAAGACCCCAACGAGAAGCGCGATCACATGGTCCTGCTGGAGTTCGTG
ACCGCCGCCGGGATCACTCTCGGCATGGACGAGCTGTACAAGGGCGGTACCGGAGGGAGCATGGTGAGCA
AGGGCGAGGAGCTGTTCACCGGGGTGGTGCCCATCCTGGTCGAGCTGGACGGCGACGTAAACGGCCACAA
GTTCAGCGTGTCCGGCGAGGGTGAGGGCGATGCCACCTACGGCAAGCTGACCCTGAAGTTCATCTGCACC
ACCGGCAAGCTGCCCGTGCCCTGGCCCACCCTCGTGACCACCCTGACCTACGGCGTGCAGTGCTTCAGC
