>Addgene plasmid #33376 | EcPhnD90.L1∆∆AD.L297RL301R.pRSET | addgene partial sequence | sequence record 42027 | EGFP-N 5'-CGTCGCCGTCCAGCTCGACCAG-3'
GCTCTCGCCCTTGCTCACCATGCTCCCTCCGGTACCGCCCTTGTACAGCTCGTCCATGCCGAGAGTGATC
CCGGCGGCGGTCACGAACTCCAGCAGGACCATGTGATCGCGCTTCTCGTTGGGGTCTTTCGAAAGTTTGG
ACTGGGTGCTCAGGTAGTGGTTGTCGGGCAGCAGCACGGGGCCGTCGCCGATGGGGGTGTTCTGCTGGTA
GTGGTAGGCGAGCTGCACGCCGCCGTCCTCGATGTTGTGGCGGATCTTGAAGTTCGCCTTGATGCCGTTC
TTCTGCTTGTCGGCCATGATATAGACGTTGTCCGCGTCCGCTGCAACCGTCTGCGCGAACACCTGACCGT
TGGCACGATCGACCGCTTCCATTGCAGACAGATTGCCGTACCAGGCGATATCGACTTTGTTGAAACGCAT
ACCCTGGATGATGCCTGCGTAGTCCGGAGCGAAGAAAGCGTTGACTTTAACGCCCAGTTTCTTCTCCATA
TCCTGCAGGAACGGGGTCCACTGCGGCTTCAGATTCTGTTGGCTTTCAGTGGAGATGATACCGAAGTTCA
GAGCTTTTTCTTGTTCTTCGGATCCATGGTGGTGGTGATGATGCATATGTATATCTCCTTCTTAAAGTTA
AACAAAATTATTTCTAGAGGGAAACCGTTGTGGTCTCCCTATAGTGAGTCGTATTAATTTCGCGGGATCG
AGATCCTGCATTAATGAATCGGCCAACGCGCGGGGAGAGGCGGTTTGCGTATTGGGCGCTCTTCCGCTTC
CTCGCTCACTGACTCGCTGCGCTCGGTCGTTCGGCTGCGGCGAGCGGTATCAGCTCACTCA
