>Addgene plasmid #33376 | EcPhnD90.L1∆∆AD.L297RL301R.pRSET | addgene partial sequence | sequence record 42028 | T7-term
CCTTCGGGCTTTGTTAGCAGCCGGATCAAGCTTCGAATTCTTACTGGACCGCTTTGCTAACGGAAGACAT
TGCGCTCCTTGCATTATTCCTACGATCCAGATCGTCCAGCTGTGCCTGGATCGCAGTAGTCTTAGCCAGC
TTGTCCTGTTCGTTCAGACCCTTGTTATCTTTAACAGACTGCATTTCTTTGAACAGAGCCAGCTGGCGGA
TTGGAACCAGCTGCAGGTCGCTGGAAGCACGGAACGGAGCCCAGCCCAGACGTTCCAGCACAGCCTTTTC
TTCCGGGGTTTTACCGTAGTTCATGAAAAAGTCATAAATTTTGTCTTTAGTGGTTTCGGACAGGTTTTTA
CGCCATACGATAGGGTCACCCGGGATCAGCGGGCTTTTCCAGATTACTTTCAGTTCTTTCAGTTTTTCCG
GAGCGCTGGTTTTCAGCTTGTCCAGGTTTTCCGTGTTATTAGTCGCCACGTCCACCTGCTTGTTAGCAAC
AGCCAGAGCGTTGGTTTCGTGACCTGCGTTTACGGTACGTTTGAAGTCAGAGGCGGAGATGTTGTTTTTG
GCGAAGACGTAGTAACCTGGCACCAGGAAGCCAGACGTGGAGTTAGGATCACCGTTGCCGAAGGTCAGGT
CCTTGCGTTTTGCCAGCAGGTCGTTCAGATTGTTAATCGGGCTGTCTTTGTTAACGATCAGCACGGACCA
ATA
